>Addgene plasmid #76516 | CAMKK1 gRNA (BRDN0001147371) | addgene full sequence | sequence record 185990 | Addgene Assembled Sequence
CCCGGGTGCAAAGATGGATAAAGTTTTAAACAGAGAGGAATCTTTGCAGCTAATGGACCTTCTAGGTCTT
GAAAGGAGTGGGAATTGGCTCCGGTGCCCGTCAGTGGGCAGAGCGCACATCGCCCACAGTCCCCGAGAAG
TTGGGGGGAGGGGTCGGCAATTGATCCGGTGCCTAGAGAAGGTGGCGCGGGGTAAACTGGGAAAGTGATG
TCGTGTACTGGCTCCGCCTTTTTCCCGAGGGTGGGGGAGAACCGTATATAAGTGCAGTAGTCGCCGTGAA
CGTTCTTTTTCGCAACGGGTTTGCCGCCAGAACACAGGTAAGTGCCGTGTGTGGTTCCCGCGGGCCTGGC
CTCTTTACGGGTTATGGCCCTTGCGTGCCTTGAATTACTTCCACCTGGCTGCAGTACGTGATTCTTGATC
CCGAGCTTCGGGTTGGAAGTGGGTGGGAGAGTTCGAGGCCTTGCGCTTAAGGAGCCCCTTCGCCTCGTGC
TTGAGTTGAGGCCTGGCCTGGGCGCTGGGGCCGCCGCGTGCGAATCTGGTGGCACCTTCGCGCCTGTCTC
GCTGCTTTCGATAAGTCTCTAGCCATTTAAAATTTTTGATGACCTGCTGCGACGCTTTTTTTCTGGCAAG
ATAGTCTTGTAAATGCGGGCCAAGATCTGCACACTGGTATTTCGGTTTTTGGGGCCGCGGGCGGCGACGG
GGCCCGTGCGTCCCAGCGCACATGTTCGGCGAGGCGGGGCCTGCGAGCGCGGCCACCGAGAATCGGACGG
GGGTAGTCTCAAGCTGGCCGGCCTGCTCTGGTGCCTGGCCTCGCGCCGCCGTGTATCGCCCCGCCCTGGG
CGGCAAGGCTGGCCCGGTCGGCACCAGTTGCGTGAGCGGAAAGATGGCCGCTTCCCGGCCCTGCTGCAGG
GAGCTCAAAATGGAGGACGCGGCGCTCGGGAGAGCGGGCGGGTGAGTCACCCACACAAAGGAAAAGGGCC
TTTCCGTCCTCAGCCGTCGCTTCATGTGACTCCACGGAGTACCGGGCGCCGTCCAGGCACCTCGATTAGT
TCTCGAGCTTTTGGAGTACGTCGTCTTTAGGTTGGGGGGAGGGGTTTTATGCGATGGAGTTTCCCCACAC
TGAGTGGGTGGAGACTGAAGTTAGGCCAGCTTGGCACTTGATGTAATTCTCCTTGGAATTTGCCCTTTTT
GAGTTTGGATCTTGGTTCATTCTCAAGCCTCAGACAGTGGTTCAAAGTTTTTTTCTTCCATTTCAGGTGT
CGTGACGTACGGCCACCATGACCGAGTACAAGCCCACGGTGCGCCTCGCCACCCGCGACGACGTCCCCAG
GGCCGTACGCACCCTCGCCGCCGCGTTCGCCGACTACCCCGCCACGCGCCACACCGTCGATCCGGACCGC
CACATCGAGCGGGTCACCGAGCTGCAAGAACTCTTCCTCACGCGCGTCGGGCTCGACATCGGCAAGGTGT
GGGTCGCGGACGACGGCGCCGCCGTGGCGGTCTGGACCACGCCGGAGAGCGTCGAAGCGGGGGCGGTGTT
CGCCGAGATCGGCCCGCGCATGGCCGAGTTGAGCGGTTCCCGGCTGGCCGCGCAGCAACAGATGGAAGGC
CTCCTGGCGCCGCACCGGCCCAAGGAGCCCGCGTGGTTCCTGGCCACCGTCGGAGTCTCGCCCGACCACC
AGGGCAAGGGTCTGGGCAGCGCCGTCGTGCTCCCCGGAGTGGAGGCGGCCGAGCGCGCCGGGGTGCCCGC
CTTCCTGGAGACCTCCGCGCCCCGCAACCTCCCCTTCTACGAGCGGCTCGGCTTCACCGTCACCGCCGAC
GTCGAGGTGCCCGAAGGACCGCGCACCTGGTGCATGACCCGCAAGCCCGGTGCCTGAACGCGTTAAGTCG
ACAATCAACCTCTGGATTACAAAATTTGTGAAAGATTGACTGGTATTCTTAACTATGTTGCTCCTTTTAC
GCTATGTGGATACGCTGCTTTAATGCCTTTGTATCATGCTATTGCTTCCCGTATGGCTTTCATTTTCTCC
TCCTTGTATAAATCCTGGTTGCTGTCTCTTTATGAGGAGTTGTGGCCCGTTGTCAGGCAACGTGGCGTGG
TGTGCACTGTGTTTGCTGACGCAACCCCCACTGGTTGGGGCATTGCCACCACCTGTCAGCTCCTTTCCGG
GACTTTCGCTTTCCCCCTCCCTATTGCCACGGCGGAACTCATCGCCGCCTGCCTTGCCCGCTGCTGGACA
GGGGCTCGGCTGTTGGGCACTGACAATTCCGTGGTGTTGTCGGGGAAATCATCGTCCTTTCCTTGGCTGC
TCGCCTGTGTTGCCACCTGGATTCTGCGCGGGACGTCCTTCTGCTACGTCCCTTCGGCCCTCAATCCAGC
GGACCTTCCTTCCCGCGGCCTGCTGCCGGCTCTGCGGCCTCTTCCGCGTCTTCGCCTTCGCCCTCAGACG
AGTCGGATCTCCCTTTGGGCCGCCTCCCCGCGTCGACTTTAAGACCAATGACTTACAAGGCAGCTGTAGA
TCTTAGCCACTTTTTAAAAGAAAAGGGGGGACTGGAAGGGCTAATTCACTCCCAACGAAGACAAGATCTG
CTTTTTGCTTGTACTGGGTCTCTCTGGTTAGACCAGATCTGAGCCTGGGAGCTCTCTGGCTAACTAGGGA
ACCCACTGCTTAAGCCTCAATAAAGCTTGCCTTGAGTGCTTCAAGTAGTGTGTGCCCGTCTGTTGTGTGA
CTCTGGTAACTAGAGATCCCTCAGACCCTTTTAGTCAGTGTGGAAAATCTCTAGCAGTACGTATAGTAGT
TCATGTCATCTTATTATTCAGTATTTATAACTTGCAAAGAAATGAATATCAGAGAGTGAGAGGAACTTGT
TTATTGCAGCTTATAATGGTTACAAATAAAGCAATAGCATCACAAATTTCACAAATAAAGCATTTTTTTC
ACTGCATTCTAGTTGTGGTTTGTCCAAACTCATCAATGTATCTTATCATGTCTGGCTCTAGCTATCCCGC
CCCTAACTCCGCCCATCCCGCCCCTAACTCCGCCCAGTTCCGCCCATTCTCCGCCCCATGGCTGACTAAT
TTTTTTTATTTATGCAGAGGCCGAGGCCGCCTCGGCCTCTGAGCTATTCCAGAAGTAGTGAGGAGGCTTT
TTTGGAGGCCTAGGGACGTACCCAATTCGCCCTATAGTGAGTCGTATTACGCGCGCTCACTGGCCGTCGT
TTTACAACGTCGTGACTGGGAAAACCCTGGCGTTACCCAACTTAATCGCCTTGCAGCACATCCCCCTTTC
GCCAGCTGGCGTAATAGCGAAGAGGCCCGCACCGATCGCCCTTCCCAACAGTTGCGCAGCCTGAATGGCG
AATGGG
[124 nt withheld, positions 3367-3490]
C
[91 nt withheld, positions 3492-3582]
A
[49 nt withheld, positions 3584-3632]
CCTTTGACGTTGGAGTCCACGTTCTTT
[37 nt withheld, positions 3660-3696]
ACCCTATCTCGGTCTATTCTTTTGATTTATAAGGGATTTTGCCGATTTCGGCCTATTGGTTAAAAAATGA
GCTGATTTAACAAAAATTTAACGCGAATTTTAACAAAATATTAACGCTTACAATTTAGGTGGCACTTTTC
GGGGAAATGTGCGCGGAACCCCTATTTGTTTATTTTTCTAAATACATTCAAATATGTATCCGCTCATGAG
ACAATAACCCTGATAAATGCTTCAATAATATTGAAAAAGGAAGAGTATGAGTATTCAACATTTCCGTGTC
GCCCTTATTCCCTTTTTTGCGGCATTTTGCCTTCCTGTTTTTGCTCACCCAGAAACGCTGGTGAAAGTAA
AAGATGCTGAAGATCAGTTGGGTGCACGAGTGGGTTACATCGAACTGGATCTCAACAGCGGTAAGATCCT
TGAGAGTTTTCGCCCCGAAGAACGTTTTCCAATGATGAGCACTTTTAAAGTTCTGCTATGTGGCGCGGTA
TTATCCCGTATTGACGCCGGGCAAGAGCAACTCGGTCGCCGCATACACTATTCTCAGAATGACTTGGTTG
AGTACTCACCAGTCACAGAAAAGCATCTTACGGATGGCATGACAGTAAGAGAATTATGCAGTGCTGCCAT
AACCATGAGTGATAACACTGCGGCCAACTTACTTCTGACAACGATCGGAGGACCGAAGGAGCTAACCGCT
TTTTTGCACAACATGGGGGATCATGTAACTCGCCTTGATCGTTGGGAACCGGAGCTGAATGAAGCCATAC
CAAACGACGAGCGTGACACCACGATGCCTGTAGCAATGGCAACAACGTTGCGCAAACTATTAACTGGCGA
ACTACTTACTCTAGCTTCCCGGCAACAATTAATAGACTGGATGGAGGCGGATAAAGTTGCAGGACCACTT
CTGCGCTCGGCCCTTCCGGCTGGCTGGTTTATTGCTGATAAATCTGGAGCCGGTGAGCGTGGGTCTCGCG
GTATCATTGCAGCACTGGGGCCAGATGGTAAGCCCTCCCGTATCGTAGTTATCTACACGACGGGGAGTCA
GGCAACTATGGATGAACGAAATAGACAGATCGCTGAGATAGGTGCCTCACTGATTAAGCATTGGTAACTG
TCAGACCAAGTTTACTCATATATACTTTAGATTGATTTAAAACTTCATTTTTAATTTAAAAGGATCTAGG
TGAAGATCCTTTTTGATAATCTCATGACCAAAATCCCTTAACGTGAGTTTTCGTTCCACTGAGCGTCAGA
CCCCGTAGAAAAGATCAAAGGATCTTCTTGAGATCCTTTTTTTCTGCGCGTAATCTGCTGCTTGCAAACA
AAAAAACCACCGCTACCAGCGGTGGTTTGTTTGCCGGATCAAGAGCTACCAACTCTTTTTCCGAAGGTAA
CTGGCTTCAGCAGAGCGCAGATACCAAATACTGTTCTTCTAGTGTAGCCGTAGTTAGGCCACCACTTCAA
GAACTCTGTAGCACCGCCTACATACCTCGCTCTGCTAATCCTGTTACCAGTGGCTGCTGCCAGTGGCGAT
AAGTCGTGTCTTACCGGGTTGGACTCAAGACGATAGTTACCGGATAAGGCGCAGCGGTCGGGCTGAACGG
GGGGTTCGTGCACACAGCCCAGCTTGGAGCGAACGACCTACACCGAACTGAGATACCTACAGCGTGAGCT
ATGAGAAAGCGCCACGCTTCCCGAAGGGAGAAAGGCGGACAGGTATCCGGTAAGCGGCAGGGTCGGAACA
GGAGAGCGCACGAGGGAGCTTCCAGGGGGAAACGCCTGGTATCTTTATAGTCCTGTCGGGTTTCGCCACC
TCTGACTTGAGCGTCGATTTTTGTGATGCTCGTCAGGGGGGCGGAGCCTATGGAAAAACGCCAGCAACGC
GGCCTTTTTACGGTTCCTGGCCTTTTGCTGGCCTTTTGCTCACATGTTCTTTCCTGCGTTATCCCCTGAT
TCTGTGGATAACCGTATTACCGCCTTTGAGTGAGCTGATACCGCTCGCCGCAGCCGAACGACCGAGCGCA
GCGAGTCAGTGAGCGAGGAAGCGGAAGAGCGCCCAATACGCAAACCGCCTCTCCCCGCGCGTTGGCCGAT
TCATTAATGCAGCTGGCACGACAGGTTTCCCGACTGGAAAGCGGGCAGTGAGCGCAACGCAATTAATGTG
AGTTAGCTCACTCATTAGGCACCCCAGGCTTTACACTTTATGCTTCCGGCTCGTATGTTGTGTGGAATTG
TGAGCGGATAACAATTTCACACAGGAAACAGCTATGACCATGATTACGCCAAGCGCGCAATTAACCCTCA
CTAAAGGGAACAAAAGCTGGAGCTGCAAGCTTAATGTAGTCTTATGCAATACTCTTGTAGTCTTGCAACA
TGGTAACGATGAGTTAGCAACATGCCTTACAAGGAGAGAAAAAGCACCGTGCATGCCGATTGGTGGAAGT
AAGGTGGTACGATCGTGCCTTATTAGGAAGGCAACAGACGGGTCTGACATGGATTGGACGAACCACTGAA
TTGCCGCATTGCAGAGATATTGTATTTAAGTGCCTAGCTCGATACATAAACGGGTCTCTCTGGTTAGACC
AGATCTGAGCCTGGGAGCTCTCTGGCTAACTAGGGAACCCACTGCTTAAGCCTCAATAAAGCTTGCCTTG
AGTGCTTCAAGTAGTGTGTGCCCGTCTGTTGTGTGACTCTGGTAACTAGAGATCCCTCAGACCCTTTTAG
TCAGTGTGGAAAATCTCTAGCAGTGGCGCCCGAACAGGGACTTGAAAGCGAAAGGGAAACCAGAGGAGCT
CTCTCGACGCAGGACTCGGCTTGCTGAAGCGCGCACGGCAAGAGGCGAGGGGCGGCGACTGGTGAGTACG
CCAAAAATTTTGACTAGCGGAGGCTAGAAGGAGAGAGATGGGTGCGAGAGCGTCAGTATTAAGCGGGGGA
GAATTAGATCGCGATGGGAAAAAATTCGGTTAAGGCCAGGGGGAAAGAAAAAATATAAATTAAAACATAT
AGTATGGGCAAGCAGGGAGCTAGAACGATTCGCAGTTAATCCTGGCCTGTTAGAAACATCAGAAGGCTGT
AGACAAATACTGGGACAGCTACAACCATCCCTTCAGACAGGATCAGAAGAACTTAGATCATTATATAATA
CAGTAGCAACCCTCTATTGTGTGCATCAAAGGATAGAGATAAAAGACACCAAGGAAGCTTTAGACAAGAT
AGAGGAAGAGCAAAACAAAAGTAAGACCACCGCACAGCAAGCGGCCGCTGATCTTCAGACCTGGAGGAGG
AGATATGAGGGACAATTGGAGAAGTGAATTATATAAATATAAAGTAGTAAAAATTGAACCATTAGGAGTA
GCACCCACCAAGGCAAAGAGAAGAGTGGTGCAGAGAGAAAAAAGAGCAGTGGGAATAGGAGCTTTGTTCC
TTGGGTTCTTGGGAGCAGCAGGAAGCACTATGGGCGCAGCGTCAATGACGCTGACGGTACAGGCCAGACA
ATTATTGTCTGGTATAGTGCAGCAGCAGAACAATTTGCTGAGGGCTATTGAGGCGCAACAGCATCTGTTG
CAACTCACAGTCTGGGGCATCAAGCAGCTCCAGGCAAGAATCCTGGCTGTGGAAAGATACCTAAAGGATC
AACAGCTCCTGGGGATTTGGGGTTGCTCTGGAAAACTCATTTGCACCACTGCTGTGCCTTGGAATGCTAG
TTGGAGTAATAAATCTCTGGAACAGATTTGGAATCACACGACCTGGATGGAGTGGGACAGAGAAATTAAC
AATTACACAAGCTTAATACACTCCTTAATTGAAGAATCGCAAAACCAGCAAGAAAAGAATGAACAAGAAT
TATTGGAATTAGATAAATGGGCAAGTTTGTGGAATTGGTTTAACATAACAAATTGGCTGTGGTATATAAA
ATTATTCATAATGATAGTAGGAGGCTTGGTAGGTTTAAGAATAGTTTTTGCTGTACTTTCTATAGTGAAT
AGAGTTAGGCAGGGATATTCACCATTATCGTTTCAGACCCACCTCCCAACCCCGAGGGGACCCAGAGAGG
GCCTATTTCCCATGATTCCTTCATATTTGCATATACGATACAAGGCTGTTAGAGAGATAATTAGAATTAA
TTTGACTGTAAACACAAAGATATTAGTACAAAATACGTGACGTAGAAAGTAATAATTTCTTGGGTAGTTT
GCAGTTTTAAAATTATGTTTTAAAATGGACTATCATATGCTTACCGTAACTTGAAAGTATTTCGATTTCT
TGGCTTTATATATCTTGTGGAAAGGACGAAACACCGAGAGCCTACTAGAAACGGTGGTTTTAGAGCTAGA
AATAGCAAGTTAAAATAAGGCTAGTCCGTTATCAACTTGAAAAAGTGGCACCGAGTCGGTGCTTTTTTAA
GCTTGGCGTAACTAGATCTTGAGACAAATGGCAGTATTCATCCACAATTTTAAAAGAAAAGGGGGGATTG
GGGGGTACAGTGCAGGGGAAAGAATAGTAGACATAATAGCAACAGACATACAAACTAAAGAATTACAAAA
ACAAATTACAAAAATTCAAAATTTTCGGGTTTATTACAGGGACAGCAGAGATCCACTTTGGCGCCGGCTC
GAGGGGG
Features (pLannotate 1.2.2; 29 found; start..end, strand, type, name):
     14..80      +  CDS            small t antigen (fragment): SV40 (simian virus 40) small t antigen
    106..317     +  promoter       EF-1α core promoter: core promoter for human elongation factor EF-1α
    318..1256    +  intron         EF-1α intron A: intron upstream of the start codon of human EF-1α
   1278..1877    +  CDS            PuroR (fragment): puromycin N-acetyltransferase; pac from Streptomyces; confers resistance to puromycin
   1893..2481    +  misc_feature   WPRE: woodchuck hepatitis virus posttranscriptional regulatory element
   2532..2551    +  misc_feature   cPPT/CTS (fragment): central polypurine tract and central termination sequence of HIV-1
   2553..2786    +  LTR            3' LTR (ΔU3): self-inactivating 3' long terminal repeat (LTR) from HIV-1
   2864..2985    +  polyA_signal   SV40 poly(A) signal: SV40 polyadenylation signal
   3025..3160    +  rep_origin     SV40 ori: SV40 origin of replication
   3181..3199    -  promoter       T7 promoter: promoter for bacteriophage T7 RNA polymerase
   3207..3362    +  CDS            lacZα (fragment): LacZα fragment of β-galactosidase; lacZ fragment
   3367..3795    +  rep_origin     f1 ori (sequence partly withheld): f1 bacteriophage origin of replication; arrow indicates direction of (+) strand synthesis
   3848..3952    +  promoter       AmpR promoter: bla
   3953..4813    +  CDS            AmpR: β-lactamase; bla; confers resistance to ampicillin, carbenicillin, and related antibiotics
   4984..5572    +  rep_origin     ori: high-copy-number ColE1/pMB1/pBR322/pUC origin of replication
   5755..5847    +  CDS            lacI (fragment): lac repressor; lacI; The lac repressor binds to the lac operator to inhibit transcription in E. coli. This inhibition can be relieved by adding lactose or isopropyl-β-D-thiogalactopyranoside (IPTG).
   5860..5881    +  protein_bind   CAP binding site: CAP binding activates transcription in the presence of cAMP. E. coli catabolite activator protein
   5896..5926    +  promoter       lac promoter: promoter for the E. coli lac operon
   5934..5950    +  protein_bind   lac operator: The lac repressor binds to the lac operator to inhibit transcription in E. coli. This inhibition can be relieved by adding lactose or isopropyl-β-D-thiogalactopyranoside (IPTG). lac repressor encoded by lacI
   5995..6013    +  promoter       T3 promoter: promoter for bacteriophage T3 RNA polymerase
   6041..6267    +  promoter       RSV promoter: Rous sarcoma virus enhancer/promoter
   6268..6448    +  LTR            5' LTR (truncated): truncated 5' long terminal repeat (LTR) from HIV-1
   6495..6620    +  misc_feature   HIV-1 Ψ: packaging signal of human immunodeficiency virus type 1
   6604..6967    +  CDS            HIV-1 gag (fragment): gag protein from human immunodeficiency virus 1; gag
   7113..7346    +  misc_feature   RRE: The Rev response element (RRE) of HIV-1 allows for Rev-dependent mRNA export from the nucleus to the cytoplasm.
   7723..7749    +  CDS            Rev (fragment): human immunodeficiency virus 1 (HIV-1) Rev protein; rev; enhances nuclear export of unspliced and incompletely spliced viral mRNAs
   7753..7993    +  promoter       U6 promoter: RNA polymerase III promoter for human U6 snRNA
   8023..8098    +  misc_RNA       gRNA scaffold: guide RNA scaffold for the Streptococcus pyogenes CRISPR/Cas9 system
   8154..8271    +  misc_feature   cPPT/CTS: central polypurine tract and central termination sequence of HIV-1
