[The description below was written by a language model from this plasmid's Addgene catalogue record and pLannotate feature annotations shown in this document.]
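Description:
CAMKK1 gRNA (BRDN0001147371) is a third-generation lentiviral guide RNA plasmid built on the lentiGuide-Puro backbone and designed to direct Streptococcus pyogenes Cas9 to the human CAMKK1 gene (also called CAMKKA), with the guide chosen against three CAMKK1 reference transcripts. It is maintained in E. coli as a high-copy plasmid through a ColE1/pUC-type origin with ampicillin selection (AmpR). The backbone also carries an f1 origin, an SV40 origin and poly(A) signal, and residual lac and T7/T3 promoter elements.

The viral genome is transcribed in packaging cells from an RSV promoter fused to a truncated HIV-1 5' LTR, which makes expression Tat-independent. This is followed by the Ψ packaging signal with a partial gag sequence, the Rev response element for Rev-dependent nuclear export, and a cPPT/CTS. The 3' LTR has a ΔU3 deletion, so the integrated provirus is self-inactivating.

Between the LTRs there are two expression units. A human U6 RNA polymerase III promoter drives the 20-nt CAMKK1 spacer joined to the SpCas9 gRNA scaffold. Downstream of that, an EF-1α core promoter with its intron A drives the puromycin N-acetyltransferase gene, followed by a WPRE to enhance transcript expression, so that transduced mammalian cells can be selected with puromycin.

The plasmid does not encode Cas9, so it must be paired with a separate Cas9 lentivector or used in cells that already express Cas9. It is an individual clone from a human kinome gRNA collection linked to work on optimized sgRNA design, and it is suited to CRISPR knockout of CAMKK1.
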