Addgene plasmid #76516: CAMKK1 gRNA (BRDN0001147371)
Purpose: 3rd generation lentiviral gRNA plasmid targeting human CAMKK1
Depositing lab: John Doench & David Root. Depositing organization: Broad Institute. Publication: Optimized sgRNA design to maximize activity and minimize off-target effects of CRISPR-Cas9. Doench JG, Fusi N, Sullender M, Hegde M, Vaimberg EW, Donovan KF, Smith I, Tothova Z, Wilen C, Orchard R, Virgin HW, Listgarten J, Root DE. Nat Biotechnol. 2016 Jan 18. doi: 10.1038/nbt.3437. PubMed 26780180.
Backbone
  Vector backbone: lentiGuide-Puro
  Backbone manufacturer: Zhang Lab (Addgene plasmid # 52963)
  Vector type: Mammalian Expression, Lentiviral, CRISPR
  Selectable markers: Puromycin
Growth in bacteria
  Bacterial resistance: Ampicillin, 100 μg/mL
  Growth temperature: 37°C
  Growth strain: DH5alpha
  Copy number: High Copy
Gene/Insert
  Gene/Insert name: CAMKK1 (alt names: CAMKK1; NM_032294.2)
  gRNA/shRNA sequence: AGAGCCTACTAGAAACGGTG
  Species: H. sapiens (human)
  Entrez Gene: CAMKK1 (a.k.a. CAMKKA)
  Promoter: hU6
  Cloning method: Unknown
  Sequencing primers: 5′ U6-F; 3′ pS2-R
Terms and licenses: Academic/Nonprofit Terms; Industry Terms: Not Available to Industry
Depositor comments: The gRNA was designed to target the following Genbank reference sequence(s): NM_032294.2,NM_172206.1,NM_172207.2. Note that this plasmid does NOT contain Cas9. It should be used in conjunction with lentiCas9-Blast (Addgene #52962) or otherwise with cell lines already expressing Cas9. Browse the full kinome gRNA library at http://www.addgene.org/pooled-library/broadgpp-human-kinome/ or visit http://www.broadinstitute.org/rnai/public/ for detailed protocols and information.
How to cite: CAMKK1 gRNA (BRDN0001147371) was a gift from John Doench & David Root (Addgene plasmid # 76516 ; http://n2t.net/addgene:76516 ; RRID:Addgene_76516)
