>Addgene plasmid #76516 | CAMKK1 gRNA (BRDN0001147371) | depositor partial sequence | sequence record 143976 | Target Sequence
AGAGCCTACTAGAAACGGTG
