>Addgene plasmid #76516 | CAMKK1 gRNA (BRDN0001147371) | addgene partial sequence | sequence record 185989 | hU6-F
TAGAAAGTAATAATTTCTTGGGTAGTTTGCAGTTTTAAAATTATGTTTTAAAATGGACTATCATATGCTT
ACCGTAACTTGAAAGTATTTCGATTTCTTGGCTTTATATATCTTGTGGAAAGGACGAAACACCGAGAGCC
TACTAGAAACGGTGGTTTTAGAGCTAGAAATAGCAAGTTAAAATAAGGCTAGTCCGTTATCAACTTGAAA
AAGTGGCACCGAGTCGGTGCTTTTTTAAGCTTGGCGTAACTAGATCTTGAGACAAATGGCAGTATTCATC
CACAATTTTAAAAGAAAAGGGGGGATTGGGGGGTACAGTGCAGGGGAAAGAATAGTAGACATAATAGCAA
CAGACATACAAACTAAAGAATTACAAAAACAAATTACAAAAATTCAAAATTTTCGGGTTTATTACAGGGA
CAGCAGAGATCCACTTTGGCGCCGGCTCGAGGGGGCCCGGGTGCAAAGATGGATAAAGTTTTAAACAGAG
AGGAATCTTTGCAGCTAATGGACCTTCTAGGTCTTGAAAGGAGTGGGAATTGGCTCCGGTGCCCGTCAGT
GGGCAGAGCG
